>Addgene plasmid #184481 | pXPR_BRD003 LIPT1-2 | addgene full sequence | sequence record 365315 | Addgene NGS Result
CCCATAGTGCTTCCTGCTGCTCCCAAGAACCCAAGGAACAAAGCTCCTATTCCCACTGCTCTTTTTTCTC
TCTGCACCACTCTTCTCTTTGCCTTGGTGGGTGCTACTCCTAATGGTTCAATTTTTACTACTTTATATTT
ATATAATTCACTTCTCCAATTGTCCCTCATATCTCCTCCTCCAGGTCTGAAGATCAGCGGCCGCTTGCTG
TGCGGTGGTCTTACTTTTGTTTTGCTCTTCCTCTATCTTGTCTAAAGCTTCCTTGGTGTCTTTTATCTCT
ATCCTTTGATGCACACAATAGAGGGTTGCTACTGTATTATATAATGATCTAAGTTCTTCTGATCCTGTCT
GAAGGGATGGTTGTAGCTGTCCCAGTATTTGTCTACAGCCTTCTGATGTTTCTAACAGGCCAGGATTAAC
TGCGAATCGTTCTAGCTCCCTGCTTGCCCATACTATATGTTTTAATTTATATTTTTTCTTTCCCCCTGGC
CTTAACCGAATTTTTTCCCATCGCGATCTAATTCTCCCCCGCTTAATACTGACGCTCTCGCACCCATCTC
TCTCCTTCTAGCCTCCGCTAGTCAAAATTTTTGGCGTACTCACCAGTCGCCGCCCCTCGCCTCTTGCCGT
GCGCGCTTCAGCAAGCCGAGTCCTGCGTCGAGAGAGCTCCTCTGGTTTCCCTTTCGCTTTCAAGTCCCTG
TTCGGGCGCCACTGCTAGAGATTTTCCACACTGACTAAAAGGGTCTGAGGGATCTCTAGTTACCAGAGTC
ACACAACAGACGGGCACACACTACTTGAAGCACTCAAGGCAAGCTTTATTGAGGCTTAAGCAGTGGGTTC
CCTAGTTAGCCAGAGAGCTCCCAGGCTCAGATCTGGTCTAACCAGAGAGACCCGTTTATGTATCGAGCTA
GGCACTTAAATACAATATCTCTGCAATGCGGCAATTCAGTGGTTCGTCCAATCCATGTCAGACCCGTCTG
TTGCCTTCCTAATAAGGCACGATCGTACCACCTTACTTCCACCAATCGGCATGCACGGTGCTTTTTCTCT
CCTTGTAAGGCATGTTGCTAACTCATCGTTACCATGTTGCAAGACTACAAGAGTATTGCATAAGACTACA
TTAAGCTTGCAGCTCCAGCTTTTGTTCCCTTTAGTGAGGGTTAATTGCGCGCTTGGCGTAATCATGGTCA
TAGCTGTTTCCTGTGTGAAATTGTTATCCGCTCACAATTCCACACAACATACGAGCCGGAAGCATAAAGT
GTAAAGCCTGGGGTGCCTAATGAGTGAGCTAACTCACATTAATTGCGTTGCGCTCACTGCCCGCTTTCCA
GTCGGGAAACCTGTCGTGCCAGCTGCATTAATGAATCGGCCAACGCGCGGGGAGAGGCGGTTTGCGTATT
GGGCGCTCTTCCGCTTCCTCGCTCACTGACTCGCTGCGCTCGGTCGTTCGGCTGCGGCGAGCGGTATCAG
CTCACTCAAAGGCGGTAATACGGTTATCCACAGAATCAGGGGATAACGCAGGAAAGAACATGTGAGCAAA
AGGCCAGCAAAAGGCCAGGAACCGTAAAAAGGCCGCGTTGCTGGCGTTTTTCCATAGGCTCCGCCCCCCT
GACGAGCATCACAAAAATCGACGCTCAAGTCAGAGGTGGCGAAACCCGACAGGACTATAAAGATACCAGG
CGTTTCCCCCTGGAAGCTCCCTCGTGCGCTCTCCTGTTCCGACCCTGCCGCTTACCGGATACCTGTCCGC
CTTTCTCCCTTCGGGAAGCGTGGCGCTTTCTCATAGCTCACGCTGTAGGTATCTCAGTTCGGTGTAGGTC
GTTCGCTCCAAGCTGGGCTGTGTGCACGAACCCCCCGTTCAGCCCGACCGCTGCGCCTTATCCGGTAACT
ATCGTCTTGAGTCCAACCCGGTAAGACACGACTTATCGCCACTGGCAGCAGCCACTGGTAACAGGATTAG
CAGAGCGAGGTATGTAGGCGGTGCTACAGAGTTCTTGAAGTGGTGGCCTAACTACGGCTACACTAGAAGA
ACAGTATTTGGTATCTGCGCTCTGCTGAAGCCAGTTACCTTCGGAAAAAGAGTTGGTAGCTCTTGATCCG
GCAAACAAACCACCGCTGGTAGCGGTGGTTTTTTTGTTTGCAAGCAGCAGATTACGCGCAGAAAAAAAGG
ATCTCAAGAAGATCCTTTGATCTTTTCTACGGGGTCTGACGCTCAGTGGAACGAAAACTCACGTTAAGGG
ATTTTGGTCATGAGATTATCAAAAAGGATCTTCACCTAGATCCTTTTAAATTAAAAATGAAGTTTTAAAT
CAATCTAAAGTATATATGAGTAAACTTGGTCTGACAGTTACCAATGCTTAATCAGTGAGGCACCTATCTC
AGCGATCTGTCTATTTCGTTCATCCATAGTTGCCTGACTCCCCGTCGTGTAGATAACTACGATACGGGAG
GGCTTACCATCTGGCCCCAGTGCTGCAATGATACCGCGAGACCCACGCTCACCGGCTCCAGATTTATCAG
CAATAAACCAGCCAGCCGGAAGGGCCGAGCGCAGAAGTGGTCCTGCAACTTTATCCGCCTCCATCCAGTC
TATTAATTGTTGCCGGGAAGCTAGAGTAAGTAGTTCGCCAGTTAATAGTTTGCGCAACGTTGTTGCCATT
GCTACAGGCATCGTGGTGTCACGCTCGTCGTTTGGTATGGCTTCATTCAGCTCCGGTTCCCAACGATCAA
GGCGAGTTACATGATCCCCCATGTTGTGCAAAAAAGCGGTTAGCTCCTTCGGTCCTCCGATCGTTGTCAG
AAGTAAGTTGGCCGCAGTGTTATCACTCATGGTTATGGCAGCACTGCATAATTCTCTTACTGTCATGCCA
TCCGTAAGATGCTTTTCTGTGACTGGTGAGTACTCAACCAAGTCATTCTGAGAATAGTGTATGCGGCGAC
CGAGTTGCTCTTGCCCGGCGTCAATACGGGATAATACCGCGCCACATAGCAGAACTTTAAAAGTGCTCAT
CATTGGAAAACGTTCTTCGGGGCGAAAACTCTCAAGGATCTTACCGCTGTTGAGATCCAGTTCGATGTAA
CCCACTCGTGCACCCAACTGATCTTCAGCATCTTTTACTTTCACCAGCGTTTCTGGGTGAGCAAAAACAG
GAAGGCAAAATGCCGCAAAAAAGGGAATAAGGGCGACACGGAAATGTTGAATACTCATACTCTTCCTTTT
TCAATATTATTGAAGCATTTATCAGGGTTATTGTCTCATGAGCGGATACATATTTGAATGTATTTAGAAA
AATAAACAAATAGGGGTTCCGCGCACATTTCCCCGAAAAGTGCCACCTAAATTGTAAGCGTTAATATTTT
GTTAAAATTCGCGTTAAATTTTTGTTAAATCAGCTCATTTTTTAACCAATAGGCCGAAATCGGCAAAATC
CCTTATAAATCAAAAGAATAGACCGAGATAGGGT
[37 nt withheld, positions 3465-3501]
AAAGAACGTGGACTCCAACGTCAAAGG
[49 nt withheld, positions 3529-3577]
T
[91 nt withheld, positions 3579-3669]
G
[124 nt withheld, positions 3671-3794]
CCCATTCGCCATTCAGGCTGCGCAACTGTTGGGAAGGGCGATCGGTGCGGGCCTCTTCGCTATTACGCCA
GCTGGCGAAAGGGGGATGTGCTGCAAGGCGATTAAGTTGGGTAACGCCAGGGTTTTCCCAGTCACGACGT
TGTAAAACGACGGCCAGTGAGCGCGCGTAATACGACTCACTATAGGGCGAATTGGGTACGTCCCTAGGCC
TCCAAAAAAGCCTCCTCACTACTTCTGGAATAGCTCAGAGGCCGAGGCGGCCTCGGCCTCTGCATAAATA
AAAAAAATTAGTCAGCCATGGGGCGGAGAATGGGCGGAACTGGGCGGAGTTAGGGGCGGGATGGGCGGAG
TTAGGGGCGGGATAGCTAGAGCCAGACATGATAAGATACATTGATGAGTTTGGACAAACCACAACTAGAA
TGCAGTGAAAAAAATGCTTTATTTGTGAAATTTGTGATGCTATTGCTTTATTTGTAACCATTATAAGCTG
CAATAAACAAGTTCCTCTCACTCTCTGATATTCATTTCTTTGCAAGTTATAAATACTGAATAATAAGATG
ACATGAACTACTATACGTACTGCTAGAGATTTTCCACACTGACTAAAAGGGTCTGAGGGATCTCTAGTTA
CCAGAGTCACACAACAGACGGGCACACACTACTTGAAGCACTCAAGGCAAGCTTTATTGAGGCTTAAGCA
GTGGGTTCCCTAGTTAGCCAGAGAGCTCCCAGGCTCAGATCTGGTCTAACCAGAGAGACCCAGTACAAGC
AAAAAGCAGATCTTGTCTTCGTTGGGAGTGAATTAGCCCTTCCAGTCCCCCCTTTTCTTTTAAAAAGTGG
CTAAGATCTACAGCTGCCTTGTAAGTCATTGGTCTTAAAGTCGACGCGGGGAGGCGGCCCAAAGGGAGAT
CCGACTCGTCTGAGGGCGAAGGCGAAGACGCGGAAGAGGCCGCAGAGCCGGCAGCAGGCCGCGGGAAGGA
AGGTCCGCTGGATTGAGGGCCGAAGGGACGTAGCAGAAGGACGTCCCGCGCAGAATCCAGGTGGCAACAC
AGGCGAGCAGCCAAGGAAAGGACGATGATTTCCCCGACAACACCACGGAATTGTCAGTGCCCAACAGCCG
AGCCCCTGTCCAGCAGCGGGCAAGGCAGGCGGCGATGAGTTCCGCCGTGGCAATAGGGAGGGGGAAAGCG
AAAGTCCCGGAAAGGAGCTGACAGGTGGTGGCAATGCCCCAACCAGTGGGGGTTGCGTCAGCAAACACAG
TGCACACCACGCCACGTTGCCTGACAACGGGCCACAACTCCTCATAAAGAGACAGCAACCAGGATTTATA
CAAGGAGGAGAAAATGAAAGCCATACGGGAAGCAATAGCATGATACAAAGGCATTAAAGCAGCGTATCCA
CATAGCGTAAAAGGAGCAACATAGTTAAGAATACCAGTCAATCTTTCACAAATTTTGTAATCCAGAGGTT
GATTGTCGACTTAACGCGTTCAGGCACCGGGCTTGCGGGTCATGCACCAGGTGCGCGGTCCTTCGGGCAC
CTCGACGTCGGCGGTGACGGTGAAGCCGAGCCGCTCGTAGAAGGGGAGGTTGCGGGGCGCGGAGGTCTCC
AGGAAGGCGGGCACCCCGGCGCGCTCGGCCGCCTCCACTCCGGGGAGCACGACGGCGCTGCCCAGACCCT
TGCCCTGGTGGTCGGGCGAGACTCCGACGGTGGCCAGGAACCACGCGGGCTCCTTGGGCCGGTGCGGCGC
CAGGAGGCCTTCCATCTGTTGCTGCGCGGCCAGCCGGGAACCGCTCAACTCGGCCATGCGCGGGCCGATC
TCGGCGAACACCGCCCCCGCTTCGACGCTCTCCGGCGTGGTCCAGACCGCCACGGCGGCGCCGTCGTCCG
CGACCCACACCTTGCCGATGTCGAGCCCGACGCGCGTGAGGAAGAGTTCTTGCAGCTCGGTGACCCGCTC
GATGTGGCGGTCCGGATCGACGGTGTGGCGCGTGGCGGGGTAGTCGGCGAACGCGGCGGCGAGGGTGCGT
ACGGCCCTGGGGACGTCGTCGCGGGTGGCGAGGCGCACCGTGGGCTTGTACTCGGTCATGGTGGCCGTAC
GTCACGACACCTGAAATGGAAGAAAAAAACTTTGAACCACTGTCTGAGGCTTGAGAATGAACCAAGATCC
AAACTCAAAAAGGGCAAATTCCAAGGAGAATTACATCAAGTGCCAAGCTGGCCTAACTTCAGTCTCCACC
CACTCAGTGTGGGGAAACTCCATCGCATAAAACCCCTCCCCCCAACCTAAAGACGACGTACTCCAAAAGC
TCGAGAACTAATCGAGGTGCCTGGACGGCGCCCGGTACTCCGTGGAGTCACATGAAGCGACGGCTGAGGA
CGGAAAGGCCCTTTTCCTTTGTGTGGGTGACTCACCCGCCCGCTCTCCCGAGCGCCGCGTCCTCCATTTT
GAGCTCCCTGCAGCAGGGCCGGGAAGCGGCCATCTTTCCGCTCACGCAACTGGTGCCGACCGGGCCAGCC
TTGCCGCCCAGGGCGGGGCGATACACGGCGGCGCGAGGCCAGGCACCAGAGCAGGCCGGCCAGCTTGAGA
CTACCCCCGTCCGATTCTCGGTGGCCGCGCTCGCAGGCCCCGCCTCGCCGAACATGTGCGCTGGGACGCA
CGGGCCCCGTCGCCGCCCGCGGCCCCAAAAACCGAAATACCAGTGTGCAGATCTTGGCCCGCATTTACAA
GACTATCTTGCCAGAAAAAAAGCGTCGCAGCAGGTCATCAAAAATTTTAAATGGCTAGAGACTTATCGAA
AGCAGCGAGACAGGCGCGAAGGTGCCACCAGATTCGCACGCGGCGGCCCCAGCGCCCAGGCCAGGCCTCA
ACTCAAGCACGAGGCGAAGGGGCTCCTTAAGCGCAAGGCCTCGAACTCTCCCACCCACTTCCAACCCGAA
GCTCGGGATCAAGAATCACGTACTGCAGCCAGGTGGAAGTAATTCAAGGCACGCAAGGGCCATAACCCGT
AAAGAGGCCAGGCCCGCGGGAACCACACACGGCACTTACCTGTGTTCTGGCGGCAAACCCGTTGCGAAAA
AGAACGTTCACGGCGACTACTGCACTTATATACGGTTCTCCCCCACCCTCGGGAAAAAGGCGGAGCCAGT
ACACGACATCACTTTCCCAGTTTACCCCGCGCCACCTTCTCTAGGCACCGGATCAATTGCCGACCCCTCC
CCCCAACTTCTCGGGGACTGTGGGCGATGTGCGCTCTGCCCACTGACGGGCACCGGAGCCAATTCCCACT
CCTTTCAAGACCTAGAAGGTCCATTAGCTGCAAAGATTCCTCTCTGTTTAAAACTTTATCCATCTTTGCA
CCCGGGCCCCCTCGAGCCGGCGCCAAAGTGGATCTCTGCTGTCCCTGTAATAAACCCGAAAATTTTGAAT
TTTTGTAATTTGTTTTTGTAATTCTTTAGTTTGTATGTCTGTTGCTATTATGTCTACTATTCTTTCCCCT
GCACTGTACCCCCCAATCCCCCCTTTTCTTTTAAAATTGTGGATGAATACTGCCATTTGTCTCAAGATCT
AGTTACGCCAAGCTTAAAAAAGCACCGACTCGGTGCCACTTTTTCAAGTTGATAACGGACTAGCCTTATT
TTAACTTGCTATTTCTAGCTCTAAAACCTGCTAGCATACCTTCCTTACGGTGTTTCGTCCTTTCCACAAG
ATATATAAAGCCAAGAAATCGAAATACTTTCAAGTTACGGTAAGCATATGATAGTCCATTTTAAAACATA
ATTTTAAAACTGCAAACTACCCAAGAAATTATTACTTTCTACGTCACGTATTTTGTACTAATATCTTTGT
GTTTACAGTCAAATTAATTCTAATTATCTCTCTAACAGCCTTGTATCGTATATGCAAATATGAAGGAATC
ATGGGAAATAGGCCCTCTCTGGGTCCCCTCGGGGTTGGGAGGTGGGTCTGAAACGATAATGGTGAATATC
CCTGCCTAACTCTATTCACTATAGAAAGTACAGCAAAAACTATTCTTAAACCTACCAAGCCTCCTACTAT
CATTATGAATAATTTTATATACCACAGCCAATTTGTTATGTTAAACCAATTCCACAAACTTGCCCATTTA
TCTAATTCCAATAATTCTTGTTCATTCTTTTCTTGCTGGTTTTGCGATTCTTCAATTAAGGAGTGTATTA
AGCTTGTGTAATTGTTAATTTCTCTGTCCCACTCCATCCAGGTCGTGTGATTCCAAATCTGTTCCAGAGA
TTTATTACTCCAACTAGCATTCCAAGGCACAGCAGTGGTGCAAATGAGTTTTCCAGAGCAACCCCAAATC
CCCAGGAGCTGTTGATCCTTTAGGTATCTTTCCACAGCCAGGATTCTTGCCTGGAGCTGCTTGATGCCCC
AGACTGTGAGTTGCAACAGATGCTGTTGCGCCTCAATAGCCCTCAGCAAATTGTTCTGCTGCTGCACTAT
ACCAGACAATAATTGTCTGGCCTGTACCGTCAGCGTCATTGACGCTGCG
Features (pLannotate 1.2.2; 29 found; start..end, strand, type, name):
    194..557     -  CDS            HIV-1 gag (fragment): gag protein from human immunodeficiency virus 1; gag
    541..666     -  misc_feature   HIV-1 Ψ: packaging signal of human immunodeficiency virus type 1
    713..893     -  LTR            5' LTR (truncated): truncated 5' long terminal repeat (LTR) from HIV-1
    894..1120    -  promoter       RSV promoter: Rous sarcoma virus enhancer/promoter
   1148..1166    -  promoter       T3 promoter: promoter for bacteriophage T3 RNA polymerase
   1211..1227    -  protein_bind   lac operator: The lac repressor binds to the lac operator to inhibit transcription in E. coli. This inhibition can be relieved by adding lactose or isopropyl-β-D-thiogalactopyranoside (IPTG). lac repressor encoded by lacI
   1235..1265    -  promoter       lac promoter: promoter for the E. coli lac operon
   1280..1301    -  protein_bind   CAP binding site: CAP binding activates transcription in the presence of cAMP. E. coli catabolite activator protein
   1314..1406    -  CDS            lacI (fragment): lac repressor; lacI; The lac repressor binds to the lac operator to inhibit transcription in E. coli. This inhibition can be relieved by adding lactose or isopropyl-β-D-thiogalactopyranoside (IPTG).
   1589..2177    -  rep_origin     ori: high-copy-number ColE1/pMB1/pBR322/pUC origin of replication
   2348..3208    -  CDS            AmpR: β-lactamase; bla; confers resistance to ampicillin, carbenicillin, and related antibiotics
   3209..3313    -  promoter       AmpR promoter: bla
   3366..3794    -  rep_origin     f1 ori (sequence partly withheld): f1 bacteriophage origin of replication; arrow indicates direction of (+) strand synthesis
   3799..3954    -  CDS            lacZα (fragment): LacZα fragment of β-galactosidase; lacZ fragment
   3962..3980    +  promoter       T7 promoter: promoter for bacteriophage T7 RNA polymerase
   4001..4136    -  rep_origin     SV40 ori: SV40 origin of replication
   4176..4297    -  polyA_signal   SV40 poly(A) signal: SV40 polyadenylation signal
   4375..4608    -  LTR            3' LTR (ΔU3): self-inactivating 3' long terminal repeat (LTR) from HIV-1
   4610..4629    -  misc_feature   cPPT/CTS (fragment): central polypurine tract and central termination sequence of HIV-1
   4680..5268    -  misc_feature   WPRE: woodchuck hepatitis virus posttranscriptional regulatory element
   5284..5883    -  CDS            PuroR (fragment): puromycin N-acetyltransferase; pac from Streptomyces; confers resistance to puromycin
   5905..6843    -  intron         EF-1α intron A: intron upstream of the start codon of human EF-1α
   6844..7055    -  promoter       EF-1α core promoter: core promoter for human elongation factor EF-1α
   7081..7147    -  CDS            small t antigen (fragment): SV40 (simian virus 40) small t antigen
   7213..7330    -  misc_feature   cPPT/CTS: central polypurine tract and central termination sequence of HIV-1
   7386..7461    -  misc_RNA       gRNA scaffold: guide RNA scaffold for the Streptococcus pyogenes CRISPR/Cas9 system
   7491..7731    -  promoter       U6 promoter: RNA polymerase III promoter for human U6 snRNA
   7735..7761    -  CDS            Rev (fragment): human immunodeficiency virus 1 (HIV-1) Rev protein; rev; enhances nuclear export of unspliced and incompletely spliced viral mRNAs
   8138..48      -  misc_feature   RRE (across the origin): The Rev response element (RRE) of HIV-1 allows for Rev-dependent mRNA export from the nucleus to the cytoplasm.
