[The description below was written by a language model from this plasmid's Addgene catalogue record and pLannotate feature annotations shown in this document.]
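Description:
pXPR_BRD003 LIPT1-2 is a lentiviral guide RNA expression plasmid built on the BRD003 backbone and designed to target the human LIPT1 gene for CRISPR/Cas9 editing. It is propagated in E. coli through a high-copy ColE1/pUC-type origin with ampicillin selection (β-lactamase), and it also carries an f1 origin plus residual cloning-vector elements such as lac promoter/operator sequences, a lacZα fragment and T3/T7 promoters. The annotated sequence is 8,323 nt. The cloning sites used to insert the guide are not recorded.

The transfer cassette follows a third-generation, self-inactivating layout. An RSV promoter fused to a truncated 5' LTR drives genomic RNA production in packaging cells. It is followed by the HIV-1 Ψ packaging signal with a gag fragment, the Rev response element for Rev-dependent nuclear export, and a cPPT/CTS element. At the far end are a ΔU3 3' LTR that disables LTR promoter activity after integration and an SV40 poly(A) signal and origin. Within the provirus, a human U6 RNA polymerase III promoter transcribes the LIPT1-specific spacer joined to the Streptococcus pyogenes gRNA scaffold. A separate EF-1α core promoter with its intron A drives puromycin N-acetyltransferase, stabilised by a WPRE, so transduced mammalian cells can be selected with puromycin.

No Cas9 coding sequence is annotated, so the nuclease must be supplied separately, for example in Cas9-expressing cells. The "-2" in the name suggests it is one of several LIPT1 guides. The associated publication concerns copper-induced cell death and lipoylated TCA cycle proteins, consistent with use of this construct to disrupt LIPT1.
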