Addgene plasmid #184481: pXPR_BRD003 LIPT1-2
Purpose: Lentivirus gRNA targeting human LIPT1 gene
Depositing lab: Todd Golub & Peter Tsvetkov. Depositing organization: Broad Institute. Publication: Copper induces cell death by targeting lipoylated TCA cycle proteins. Tsvetkov P, Coy S, Petrova B, Dreishpoon M, Verma A, Abdusamad M, Rossen J, Joesch-Cohen L, Humeidi R, Spangler RD, Eaton JK, Frenkel E, Kocak M, Corsello SM, Lutsenko S, Kanarek N, Santagata S, Golub TR. Science. 2022 Mar 18;375(6586):1254-1261. doi: 10.1126/science.abf0529. Epub 2022 Mar 17. PubMed 35298263.
Backbone
  Vector backbone: BRD003
  Vector type: Lentiviral
  Selectable markers: Puromycin
Growth in bacteria
  Bacterial resistance: Ampicillin, 100 μg/mL
  Growth temperature: 37°C
  Growth strain: NEB Stable
  Copy number: High Copy
Gene/Insert
  Gene/Insert name: LIPT1
  gRNA/shRNA sequence: CACCGTAAGGAAGGTATGCTAGCAG
  Species: H. sapiens (human)
  Entrez Gene: LIPT1 (a.k.a. LIPT1D)
  Cloning method: Restriction Enzyme; 5′ cloning site Unknown (unknown if destroyed); 3′ cloning site Unknown (unknown if destroyed)
Terms and licenses: Academic/Nonprofit Terms; Industry Terms: Not Available to Industry
How to cite: pXPR_BRD003 LIPT1-2 was a gift from Todd Golub & Peter Tsvetkov (Addgene plasmid # 184481 ; http://n2t.net/addgene:184481 ; RRID:Addgene_184481)
